>Addgene plasmid #106264 | pTS36.6 | depositor full sequence | sequence record 201150 | Full Sequence
GTGGCACTTTTCGGGGAAATGTGCGCGGAACCCCTATTTGTTTATTTTTCTAAATACATTCAAATATGTA
TCCGCTCATGAGACAATAACCCTGATAAATGCTTCAATAATATTGAAAAAGGAAGAGTATGAGTATTCAA
CATTTCCGTGTCGCCCTTATTCCCTTTTTTGCGGCATTTTGCCTTCCTGTTTTTGCTCACCCAGAAACGC
TGGTGAAAGTAAAAGATGCTGAAGATCAGTTGGGTGCACGAGTGGGTTACATCGAACTGGATCTCAACAG
CGGTAAGATCCTTGAGAGTTTTCGCCCCGAAGAACGTTTTCCAATGATGAGCACTTTTAAAGTTCTGCTA
TGTGGCGCGGTATTATCCCGTATTGACGCCGGGCAAGAGCAACTCGGTCGCCGCATACACTATTCTCAGA
ATGACTTGGTTGAGTACTCACCAGTCACAGAAAAGCATCTTACGGATGGCATGACAGTAAGAGAATTATG
CAGTGCTGCCATAACCATGAGTGATAACACTGCGGCCAACTTACTTCTGACAACGATCGGAGGACCGAAG
GAGCTAACCGCTTTTTTGCACAACATGGGGGATCATGTAACTCGCCTTGATCGTTGGGAACCGGAGCTGA
ATGAAGCCATACCAAACGACGAGCGTGACACCACGATGCCTGTAGCAATGGCAACAACGTTGCGCAAACT
ATTAACTGGCGAACTACTTACTCTAGCTTCCCGGCAACAATTAATAGACTGGATGGAGGCGGATAAAGTT
GCAGGACCACTTCTGCGCTCGGCCCTTCCGGCTGGCTGGTTTATTGCTGATAAATCTGGAGCCGGTGAGC
GTGGGTCTCGCGGTATCATTGCAGCACTGGGGCCAGATGGTAAGCCCTCCCGTATCGTAGTTATCTACAC
GACGGGGAGTCAGGCAACTATGGATGAACGAAATAGACAGATCGCTGAGATAGGTGCCTCACTGATTAAG
CATTGGTAACTGTCAGACCAAGTTTACTCATATATACTTTAGATTGATTTAAAACTTCATTTTTAATTTA
AAAGGATCTAGGTGAAGATCCTTTTTGATAATCTCATGACCAAAATCCCTTAACGTGAGTTTTCGTTCCA
CTGAGCGTCAGACCCCGTAGAAAAGATCAAAGGATCTTCTTGAGATCCTTTTTTTCTGCGCGTAATCTGC
TGCTTGCAAACAAAAAAACCACCGCTACCAGCGGTGGTTTGTTTGCCGGATCAAGAGCTACCAACTCTTT
TTCCGAAGGTAACTGGCTTCAGCAGAGCGCAGATACCAAATACTGTCCTTCTAGTGTAGCCGTAGTTAGG
CCACCACTTCAAGAACTCTGTAGCACCGCCTACATACCTCGCTCTGCTAATCCTGTTACCAGTGGCTGCT
GCCAGTGGCGATAAGTCGTGTCTTACCGGGTTGGACTCAAGACGATAGTTACCGGATAAGGCGCAGCGGT
CGGGCTGAACGGGGGGTTCGTGCACACAGCCCAGCTTGGAGCGAACGACCTACACCGAACTGAGATACCT
ACAGCGTGAGCTATGAGAAAGCGCCACGCTTCCCGAAGGGAGAAAGGCGGACAGGTATCCGGTAAGCGGC
AGGGTCGGAACAGGAGAGCGCACGAGGGAGCTTCCAGGGGGAAACGCCTGGTATCTTTATAGTCCTGTCG
GGTTTCGCCACCTCTGACTTGAGCGTCGATTTTTGTGATGCTCGTCAGGGGGGCGGAGCCTATGGAAAAA
CGCCAGCAACGCGGCCTTTTTACGGTTCCTGGCCTTTTGCTGGCCTTTTGCTCACATGTTCTTTCCTGCG
TTATCCCCTGATTCTGTGGATAACCGTATTACCGCCTTTGAGTGAGCTGATACCGCTCGCCGCAGCCGAA
CGACCGAGCGCAGCGAGTCAGTGAGCGAGGAAGCGGAAGAGCGCCCAATACGCAAACCGCCTCTCCCCGC
GCGTTGGCCGATTCATTAATGCAGCTGGCACGACAGGTTTCCCGACTGGAAAGCGGGCAGTGAGCGCAAC
GCAATTAATGTGAGTTAGCTCACTCATTAGGCACCCCAGGCTTTACACTTTATGCTTCCGGCTCGTATGT
TGTGTGGAATTGTGAGCGGATAACAATTTCACACAGGAAACAGCTATGACCATGATTACGCCAAGCGCGC
AATTAACCCTCACTAAAGGGAACAAAAGCTGGGTACCGGGCCCCCCCTCGAGGTCGACGGTATCGATAAG
CTTCGGAGAATATGGAGCTTCATCGAATCACCGGCAGTAAGCGAAGGAGAATGTGAAGCCAGGGGTGTAT
AGCCGTCGGCGAAATAGCATGCCATTAACCTAGGTACAGAAGTCCAATTGCTTCCGATCTGGTAAAAGAT
TCACGAGATAGTACCTTCTCCGAAGTAGGTAGAGCGAGTACCCGGCGCGTAAGCTCCCTAATTGGCCCAT
CCGGCATCTGTAGGGCGTCCAAATATCGTGCCTCTCCTGCTTTGCCCGGTGTATGAAACCGGAAAGGCCG
CTCAGGAGCTGGCCAGCGGCGCAGACCGGGAACACAAGCTGGCAGTCGACCCATCCGGTGCTCTGCACTC
GACCTGCTGAGGTCCCTCAGTCCCTGGTAGGCAGCTTTGCCCCGTCTGTCCGCCCGGTGTGTCGGCGGGG
TTGACAAGGTCGTTGCGTCAGTCCAACATTTGTTGCCATATTTTCCTGCTCTCCCCACCAGCTGCTCTTT
TCTTTTCTCTTTCTTTTCCCATCTTCAGTATATTCATCTTCCCATCCAAGAACCTTTATTTCCCCTAAGT
AAGTACTTTGCTACATCCATACTCCATCCTTCCCATCCCTTATTCCTTTGAACCTTTCAGTTCGAGCTTT
CCCACTTCATCGCAGCTTGACTAACAGCTACCCCGCTTGAGCAGACATCACCGAATTCACCATGTCTAGA
CTGGACAAGAGCAAAGTCATAAACGGCGCTCTGGAATTACTCAATGGAGTCGGTATCGAAGGCCTGACGA
CAAGGAAACTCGCTCAAAAGCTGGGAGTTGAGCAGCCTACCCTGTACTGGCACGTGAAGAACAAGCGGGC
CCTGCTCGATGCCCTGCCAATCGAGATGCTGGACAGGCATCATACCCACTTCTGCCCCCTGGAAGGCGAG
TCATGGCAAGACTTTCTGCGGAACAACGCCAAGTCATTCCGCTGTGCTCTCCTCTCACATCGCGACGGGG
CTAAAGTGCATCTCGGCACCCGCCCAACAGAGAAACAGTACGAAACCCTGGAAAATCAGCTCGCGTTCCT
GTGTCAGCAAGGCTTCTCCCTGGAGAACGCACTGTACGCTCTGTCCGCCGTGGGCCACTTTACACTGGGC
TGCGTATTGGAGGAACAGGAGCATCAAGTAGCAAAAGAGGAAAGAGAGACACCTACCACCGATTCTATGC
CCCCACTTCTGAGACAAGCAATTGAGCTGTTCGACCGGCAGGGAGCCGAACCTGCCTTCCTTTTCGGCCT
GGAACTAATCATATGTGGCCTGGAGAAACAGCTAAAGTGCGAAAGCGGCGGGCCGGCCGACGCCCTTGAC
GATTTTGACTTAGACATGCTCCCAGCCGATGCCCTTGACGACTTTGACCTTGATATGCTGCCTGCTGACG
CTCTTGACGATTTTGACCTTGACATGCTCCCCGGGTAACTAAGTAAGGATCCACTAGTACAGCAGAAGAA
TCTCTCTCCGCTGTTGCTTCAGTGTCTGCCATGCATTAACTTCATCCTACTGTCCTACCCGCAGTACCCA
TTCACATTTGCGGCAGATACCAGGTTGTTTTCTATTCCCTCGGTTCTTCAGTTCTTCAGATATTACATTA
CTCGAGAAATTGGCGGCGATGCAGGAGTTTGGTTGGTTTTAATTGTTTCAGTCTCCTTGACCTGATTTGT
ATGACATGCAATGTTTCGACGGAAGACTATCTCGGTGAATATACGTCATGAATCATGCGGCCGCGCGTAT
CACGAGGCCCTTTCGTCTTCACTCGAGTTTACCACTCCCTATCAGTGATAGAGAAAAGTGAAAGTCGAGT
TTACCACTCCCTATCAGTGATAGAGAAAAGTGAAAGTCGAGTTTACCACTCCCTATCAGTGATAGAGAAA
AGTGAAAGTCGAGTTTACCACTCCCTATCAGTGATAGAGAAAAGTGAAAGTCGAGTTTACCACTCCCTAT
CAGTGATAGAGAAAAGTGAAAGTCGAGTTTACCACTCCCTATCAGTGATAGAGAAAAGTGAAAGTCGAGT
TTACCACTCCCTATCAGTGATAGAGAAAAGTGAAAGTCGAGCTCCCCATCTTCAGTATATTCATCTTCCC
ATCCAAGAACCTTTATTTCCCCTAAGTAAGTACTTTGCTACATCCATACTCCATCCTTCCCATCCCTTAT
TCCTTTGAACCTTTCAGTTCGAGCTTTCCCACTTCATCGCAGCTTGACTAACAGCTACCCCGCTTGAGCA
GACATCACCGTTTAAACACCATGGAGGACGCCAAGAACATCAAGAAGGGCCCCGCCCCCTTCTACCCCCT
CGAGGACGGCACCGCCGGCGAGCAGCTCCACAAGGCCATGAAGCGCTACGCCCTCGTCCCCGGCACCATC
GCCTTCGTAGGTTTCCTCCAGCTCTCGCCTCCAGCACCCGAGGCACACCTCGGGCATCTTCACAACAACA
GACACTGACATCTCATTCTCACAGACCGACGCCCACATCGAGGTCAACATCACCTACGCCGAGTACTTCG
AGATGTCCGTCCGCCTCGCCGAGGCCATGAAGCGCTACGGCCTCAACACCAACCACCGCATCGTCGTCTG
CTCCGAGAACTCCCTCCAGTTCTTCATGCCCGTCCTCGGCGCCCTCTTCATCGGCGTCGCCGTCGCCCCC
GCCAACGACATCTACAACGAGCGCGAGCTCCTCAACTCCATGAACATCTCCCAGCCCACCGTCGTCTTCG
TCTCCAAGAAGGGCCTCCAGAAGATCCTCAACGTCCAGAAGAAGCTCCCCATCATCCAGAAGATCATCAT
CATGGACTCCAAGACCGACTACCAGGGCTTCCAGTCCATGTACACCTTCGTCACCTCCCACCTCCCCCCC
GGCTTCAGCGAGTACGACTTCGTCCCCGAGTCCTTCGACCGCGACAAGACCATCGCCCTCATCATGAACT
CCTCCGGCTCCACCGGCCTCCCCAAGGGCGTCGCCCTCCCCCACCGCACCGCCTGCGTCCGCTTCTCCCA
CGCCCGCGACCCCATCTTCGGCAACCAGATCATCCCCGACACCGCCATCCTCTCCGTCGTCCCCTTCCAC
CACGGCTTCGGCATGTTCACCACCCTCGGCTACCTCATCTGCGGCTTCCGCGTCGTCCTCATGTACCGCT
TCGAGGAGGAGCTCTTCCTCCGCTCCCTCCAGGACTACAAGATCCAGTCCGCCCTCCTCGTCCCCACCCT
CTTCTCCTTCTTCGCCAAGTCCACCCTCATCGACAAGTACGACCTCTCCAACCTCCACGAGATCGCCTCC
GGCGGCGCCCCCCTCTCCAAGGAGGTCGGCGAGGCCGTCGCCAAGCGCTTCCACCTCCCCGGCATCCGCC
AGGGCTACGGCCTCACCGAGACCACCTCCGCCATCCTCATCACCCCCGAGGGCGACGACAAGCCCGGCGC
CGTCGGCAAGGTCGTCCCCTTCTTCGAGGCCAAGGTCGTCGACCTCGACACCGGCAAGACCCTCGGCGTC
AACCAGCGCGGCGAGCTCTGCGTCCGCGGCCCCATGATCATGTCCGGCTACGTCAACAACCCCGAGGCCA
CCAACGCCCTCATCGACAAGGACGGCTGGCTCCACTCCGGCGACATCGCCTACTGGGACGAGGACGAGCA
CTTCTTCATCGTCGACCGCCTCAAGTCCCTCATCAAGTACAAGGGCTACCAGGTCGCCCCCGCCGAGCTC
GAGTCCATCCTCCTCCAGCACCCCAACATCTTCGACGCCGGCGTCGCCGGCCTCCCCGACGACGACGCCG
GCGAGCTCCCCGCCGCCGTCGTCGTCCTCGAGCACGGCAAGACCATGACCGAGAAGGAGATCGTCGACTA
CGTCGCCTCCCAGGTCACCACCGCCAAGAAGCTCCGCGGCGGCGTCGTCTTCGTCGACGAGGTCCCCAAG
GGCCTCACCGGCAAGCTCGACGCCCGCAAGATCCGCGAGATCCTCATCAAGGCCAAGAAGGGCGGCAAGT
CCAAGCTCGGCTCCGGCGCCACCAACTTCTCCCTCCTGAAGCAGGCCGGTGACGTCGAGGAGAACCCCGG
CGCCATGGAAAAGCCTGTGGCCTCACAAGTCCACCCCAGCTGGCTAACAGCTCTTCTACCTGAATCCAGA
ATACCCCCCAAGCTGTTTGCCTGGTCCTCAGCCAACATCCGCCCAGCAAGCTCCTCCAAGCTCGGAGGCT
CTGCCACCAACATCCACCATGCAGAGTGTTCACATCCAACCCCAAACTCCACAGCAAGCTCTGAGCAGCG
CATCTTCATCGTTGGTCCCGGCAACATAGGTAGGCTCTACGCAAGCCACATGGTCCGCCGCCCAAATCCC
CTCCCCATCACTCTCGTCGTCCCCAGAAAGGAACTCCTATCGCAATGGGCAGGCTGTGAAGGCGTGGGCC
TTATAGACCCGGGTCGCGGCAAGGTCCTCAAAAGCAAGCGCTTCACCGTCGAGTGGTGGACGGAGACTAG
ACCACAGTATGGTCCTGTGAGAGAGGTGGCAGACGGAAAGAAGCTGCGCAACGTGTTCATATCCACAAAG
GCATCCGCTGGGCTGGCCGAGGCAGATCGTCTTCGTCGGTATTTGGGCAAGTGTAGTTCTGTCGTCTTTG
CGCAGAACGGAGTATGCAAGCTGTGGCCTCCTCATGGGCCGTTATACGTCGCCGGTCGATACCCTCCTGG
TGATGCTCCTACCTTCTCATCCTGCGTCGTGAATCATGGCGTTGCATCAGCGGGGCCTTTTCTGAGCATT
CACGCAGCTCCGGCAGATGCATCCATCGGACCTGTCCTCTGGCCTTCCCATCCGATGCCGCACAAGAAAC
CCCTGAACGACTTCTTCACAAGATACATTGCTACTACACCCTTCCTAAACACAAAGCAAGTTTCCTCTGG
TGAGCTCTGGCTTATTCAGCTGGAGAAACTTGTTACCAATGCCGCCATCAACCCCCTCACAGCTTTGCTA
CGCTGCAAAACGGGACAGCTGTTCACAACCCATGACCCCACAGACCCTCTTACGCGCGTGCTGGACAGGT
TGCTATGGCAGGCCAGCGCCGTGATTCAGGGTCTTATCAACCACGACGCGAGTGTCGACATCGTCGCTTC
CTACGCCGAGCACCTCCACCAGACCGAACCAAGCAGCGACTCAAGCCTTGTCGCAGTACGGACCAAGTTA
ACAGAGCGGTTCTCCCAGCCTACCTTGAGAGCGAAGCTATTCGCCTTTGGTCGCAAGATATACGAGCATC
GCAGCTCGATGCTTCAGGATGTTGAGGCCGGCAGGAAAACGGAGATAAGAGATTTCAACGGGTGGGTTGT
GGATATGGCGAGTTTTCTGGGGACGGGGCTGAATGTGAGCGTGCATCAGAGTTTGATTGTGCTGATTGAA
CGCGGTGAGGTTTTGAACAAGGATGAGTTGGCTAGGAGGACATTAGGCTCCGGCGCCACCAACTTCTCCC
TCCTGAAGCAGGCCGGTGACGTCGAGGAGAACCCCGGCGCCATGTCACTCCACACCCCAAGTGACGGTCA
ACAAGACCCAGCGTTAGCCTCCAAAACCCTCTGTGAGCAAATCTCGCGAGCCCTCGGCCTCGGCCAGGAC
AAGATTGAGAATATCTTCCCAGGGACACCCTTCCAGCGGGACGTCATAGACTGCGCCGCAGACGACAAGC
AGCGCGCCGTGGGCCACGCTGTCTTTGAAATTCCCAAAGATATAGACGCGGCCCGCCTGGCGGCTGCGTG
GAAGGAGACCGTGCTTCACACCCCTGCTCTGCGGACCTGCACGTTTACGTCCAAATCTGGGGATGTGCTT
CAGGTGGTCCTGAGAGATAGCTTTGTCTTTTCGTGGATGTCTGGGCCGTCTGTGGATCTTAAGGAGGCGG
TTGTGCAAGACGAGGCTGCTGCTGCTTTGGCTGGCCCGCGCTGTAACCGCTTCGTCCTTCTTGAGGACCC
TGATACAAAGGAACGTCAGCTCATCTGGACGTTCAGCCATGCTCTCGTTGATAGTACCTTCCAGGAACGT
ATCCTTCGACGAGTCCTCAAAGCTTACAAGGATGCCAATGACGAACATCCTCGCCAGTTCGAGACACCAG
ATTCTTCCCAGGCCACGCCCGAGGAGGATTTACAGCCCAATCCATCCAAGATGCTCAAGATCCCTCAAGC
CGCAGATATGGACCGTGCTGTTGAGTTTTGGAAGGATCATCTAAGTGGCCTGAATGCTTCTGCCTTCCCG
CATTTGTCCTCTCATCTGTCTATGCCACATCCAGATGCCAAGGCAGAGCATAGAATCTCCTACTCGTCTT
CAGCACAGCAAAAAATGTCCAGTGCTACTATTTGCCGAACTGCCCTGGCAATTCTGTTATCTCGTTATAC
GCACTCTCCTGAAGCACTCTTTGGCATTGTAACTGAGCAAACTCCTCTACTGGAGGAGCAACTCATGCTT
GATGGCCCAACACGTACAGTCGTACCAATCCGCGTATCCTGTGCTTCTGAACAGTCAGTGTCAGATATCA
TGAGCACGATTGACTCCTACGATCAGACCATGCGGCAGTTTGCCCACGCTGGTCTTCGCAACATCGCCAG
TGCTGGAGACGATGAATCTGCCGCCTGCGGGTTCCAGACCGTTCTCTTGGTCTCAGATGGAGACGCCCAG
CCAGCATCTACTTGGGAAATTCTCAAGAAAACTGAAGAGCCTGAGGGTTTCATCCCCTGTACGAACCGTG
CTCTGCTTCTAAGTTGCCAGATGACCAGCTCTGGAGCACACCTAACCGCCAGATACGACCAGAGTATCAT
CGACGCTGAGCAAATGGCCCGACTCCTGCGACAACTAGGCCATCTGATCCAAAATCTTCAAACCTCCACA
GATCTACCCGTGGAAAAGGTGGACATGATGACGCAAGAAGACTGGTTAGAGATTGAGAGGTGGAACTCAG
ACTCCATCGACGCACAAGACACGCTTATCCACAGCGAGATGTTGAAGTGGACTTCTCAGTCGCCTAACAA
AGCTGCCGTCGCCGCGTGGGATGGAGAGTGGACGTATGCTGAGCTGGACAATGTATCTTCGCGCCTGGCT
CAGCATATCAACTCTATTGACCTGGGCAAGGAGCACGCGATAGTACCCATCTACTTTGAGAAATCGAAAT
GGGTCGTTGCTTCGATGCTGGCTGTGCTCAAGGCTGGCCATGCGTTTACTCTCATTGACCCCAGTGATCC
ACCAGCTCGAACAGCACAGGTCGTGCAGCAAACCTCTGCGACAGTTGCTCTTACTTCCAAGCTCCATCGC
GAGACTGTTCAATCAACTGTCGGGCGCTGCATTGTTGTCGACGAAGAGTTTGTCAAATCCCTCCCCCAGT
CCAGCGAACTCTCAGCGTCTGTAAAGGCACATGACCTGGCATATGTCATCTTCACCTCGGGCAGCACAGG
CATTCCAAAGGGAATCATGATTGAGCACCGCTCATTTTCATCCTGCGCCATCAAATTCGGTCCCGCGCTT
GGAATAACCTCCGACACACGCGCTCTTCAGTTTGGATCTCATGCCTTTGGCGCGTGTATCCTCGAGATCA
TGACGACGCTCATCCACGGAGGCTGTGTCTGTATCCCCTCTGACGATGACCGCATGAACAACGTCCTTGA
GTTCATCAACCGGACTAACGTCAACTGGGTCATGGCAACGCCTTCGTACATGGGGACATTCCAGCCAGAG
GTTGTTCCTGGTTTGAAGACCTTGGTATTGGTAGGTGAGCAGATGTCTGCTTCTGTGAATGAGGTCTGGG
CTCCTCGTGTTCAACTCCTGAACGGTTACGGACAGAGCGAGAGTTCTTCTATCTGCTGCGTAGCCAAGAT
CAGCCCTGGTTCATCTGAGCCAAACAATATTGGCCACGCAGTAGGCGCACATTCTTGGATCGTTGACCCT
GAGGATCCCAATCGCTTGGCTCCCATCGGTGCCGTTGGCGAGCTGGTCATCGAGAGTGCAGGTATCGCAC
GCGATTACATCGTTGCGCCAACTCAGGATAAGTCTCCTTTCATTAAGACTGCTCCTACGTGGTATCCGGC
CAAGCAGCTCCCGGACGGCTTCAAGATCTACAGAACAGGCGATCTTGCATGCTACGCATCTGATGGCAGT
ATAGTGTGCCTTGGCCGTATGGACTCCCAGGTCAAGATCAGAGGACAGCGTGTTGAGCTGGGTGCAGTGG
AGACTCATCTTCGACAGCAGATGCCTGATGATATGACCATCGTTGTTGAAGCTGTCAAGTTCTCTGATTC
CTCCAGTACTACAGTTTTGACAGCCTTCTTGATTGGTGCAGGGGAGAAGAACAGTCATATCTTGGACCAG
CGTGCTACAAGGGAGATCAATGCCAAGATGGAGCAAGTTCTTCCTCGCCATTCCATCCCCGCGTTCTACA
TCTCTATGAACAACCTCCCCCAAACAGCCACTGGTAAGGTCGATCGACGAAAACTTCGTATCATGGGTAG
CAAGATACTGAGCCAAAAGACGCATTCCACCCCATCTCAGCAGAGTCAGGCCGCCATCTCATCTGGAACC
GACACAGAGACCAAGCTGGAGAGCATCTGGATCACAAGCTTGGACCTCGAGCCCGGCTCTGCAAACATGT
CAGCTACATTCTTCGAGATGGGCGGAAACTCCATCATCGCAATCAAGATGGTCAACATGGCGCGCTCCAA
TGGCATAGAGCTTAAGGTCTCGGACATTTACCAGAACCCCACGCTCGCTGGTCTCAAGGCTATTGTCATT
GGTACTTCGCTGCCATACAGCCTTATTCCCAAGGTTACCCGCCAAGGCCCTGTTAGCGAGCAGTCTTATG
CGCAAAACAGAATGTGGTTCCTGGATCAGTTGTCTGAGGGTGCTTCATGGTATCTGATTCCTTTCGCTGT
GCGCATGCGAGGTCCGGTGGATGTTGATGCGTTGACGCGTGCTTTGCTCGCTCTTGAACAGCGTCATGAG
ACACTACGAACTACATTTGAGAACCAAGATGGTGTTGGAGTCCAGATCATCCATGATAGACTCTCCAAAG
AGCTACAAGTCATCGATGCCTTGGATGGTGACGAGGGTGGTCTCAAGACACTCTACAAAGTAGAGACCAC
CACATTCGACATCACATCCGAAGCAGGCTGGAGCTCAACCCTCATCCGCCTCGGCAAAGACGATCACATT
CTGTCTATCGTCATGCACCACATCATCTCCGACGGCTGGTCCATCGACGTTCTCCGCCGCGAACTCATCC
AACTCTACGCCGCCGCTCTGCAGGGCAAGGATCCTTCCTCCGCACTAACCCCCCTACCCATCCAGTACAG
CGACTTCGCCGTGTGGCAGAAGCAGGAGGCCCAAGCAGCTGAGCACGAGAGGCAGCTCCAGTACTGGAAG
AAGCAACTCGCAGATAGTTCACCTGCCAAGATCCCTACCGACTTCCCCCGTCCAGATCTCCTGTCCGGTG
ACGCAGGCGTTGTGCCCGTTGCCATCGACGGCGAGCTGTATCAGAAACTAAGGGGCTTCTGCAACAAGCA
CAACAGCACTGCCTTCTCCATCCTGCTCGCTGCTTTCCGCGCGGCGCATTACCGTCTCACAGCCGTTGAC
GACGCCGTGATCGGCATCCCCATTGCAAACCGTAACCGCTGGGAGCTGGAGAACATGATTGGTTTCTTTG
TCAACACGCAGTGTATGCGCATCGCCGTTGACGAGACGGATACATTTGAGAGTCTGGTGCGCCAGGTCAG
ATCTACCACTACAGCTGCGTTTGCGCACGAGGATGTCCCCTTCGAGCGTGTCGTTTCAGCGCTTCAGCCT
GGCCATAGAGATCTCTCGCGAACACCGCTGGCACAGATAATGTTTGCTGTTCACTCGCAGAAGGACCTTG
GACGTTTCGAGCTGGAGGGTATCCAGTCTGAGCCTATCGCCAGCAAGGCCTACACCAGATTCGATGTCGA
GTTCCATCTGTTCCAACAGGCAGACGGACTGAAGGGCAGTTGCAACTTTGCCACAGATCTCTTCAAGCCC
GAAACTATCCAGAATGTTGTCAGCGTGTTTTTCCAGATTCTACGCCATGGCCTTGACCAGCCTGAGACGT
GTATCTCGGTTCTTCCACTGACTGATGGAGTCGAGGAGCTTCGCAGGTTGGATCTGCTGGAAATCAAGAG
GACTAACTACCCTCGCGATTCGAGCGTGGTAGATGTCTTCCGCGAACAAGCTGCCGCCAACCCAGAGGTT
ATCGCTGTTACCGACTCATCTTCTCGTCTGACTTATGCAGAGCTGGACAATAAGTCTGAGCTGCTCTCAC
GATGGCTTCGACGACGTAACTTGACGCCAGAGACGCTGGTCAGTGTTCTTGCTCCCCGGTCTTGCGAGAC
TATCGTTGCCTATGTTGGTATCCTCAAGGCGAACCTGGCGTATCTTCCTCTTGACGTGAGGTCCCCGGTG
ACTCGTATGAAGGACATCTTGTCGAGCGTGTCTGGAAACACCATAGTTCTTATGGGCTCTGGGGTAGAGG
ATCCTGGCTTTGACTTACCGCAACTAGAGCTCGTACGCATCACCGACACTTTCGATGAGACCATCGAGGA
CGTGCAAGACTCTCCCCAACCGTCTGCCACAAGCCTCGCCTACGTCGTCTTCACATCCGGTTCAACTGGT
AAACCCAAGGGCGTCATGATCGAGCACCGGGCCATTGTGCGTCTCGTCAAGAGTGACAACTTTCCTGGCT
TCCCCTCCCCCGCTCGCATGTCAAATGTCTTCAACCCTGCCTTCGACGGAGCCATCTGGGAGATCAACTG
GATGCTCCTGAACGGCGGAACAGTCGTCTGCATCGACTACCTGACCACCCTGGACGGCAAAGAGCTCGCT
GCTGTGTTCGCCAAAGAGCGCGTCAACGCCGCCTTCTTCGCACCTGCGATGCTCAAGCTTTACCTCGTTG
ATGCGCGCGAGGCTTTGAAGAATCTTGACTTCCTTATTGTTGGAGGTGAGAGGTTCGATACCAAGGAAGC
CGTGGAGGCCATGCCGCTTGTGAGAGGCAAGATTGCCAATATCTATGGTCCGACTGAGGCTGGAATAATC
AGCACGTGCTATAACATCCCCAAGGATGAGGCTTACACCAATGGTGTTCCCATTGGTGGAAGTATCTACA
ACTCTGGTGCCTACGTCATGGATCCTAACCAGCAACTTGTCGGCCTTGGCGTCATGGGAGAGCTTGTTGT
TACCGGAGACGGTGTTGGTCGAGGCTACACTAACCCCGAGCTCAACAAGAACCGCTTCATCGACATCACC
ATCGAGGGCAAGACTTTCAAGGCTTACCGTACTGGTGACCGGATGCGTGCACGAGTAGGCGACGGTCTCC
TTGAGTTCTTCGGCCGCATGGACAACCAGTTCAAGATCCGCGGCAACCGTATCGAAGCAGGGGAAGTTGA
GTCTGCCATGCTCAGCCTCAAGAATGTCCTTAACGCCGCCATTGTCGTCCGCGGGGGCGGAGAAGATGAA
GGGCCACTCGAGATGGTCGGATTCATCGTCGCGGACGACAAGAATGATACCACGGAGGAGGAAGAGACAG
GCAACCAAGTTGAGGGCTGGCAGGACCATTTCGAGAGTGGTATGTACTCGGATATCAGCACCGCCGTGGA
CCAATCTGCCATTGGAAACGACTTTAAGGGCTGGACTTCTATGTACGATGGTAAGGATATCGACAAGGGC
GAGATGCAGGAGTGGTTGGACGACGCTATTCACACCCTGCATAACGGCCAGATCCCTCGCGATGTCCTCG
AGATCGGTACCGGTAGTGGTATGATCCTGTTCAACCTCAACCCGGGCCTCAACAGCTACGTTGGTCTTGA
TCCATCCAAGTCAGCAGTCGAGTTCGTCAACAGAGCCGTCGAGTCCTCTCCCAAGTTCGCAGGAAAAGCC
AAGGTCCACGTCGGCATGGCCACAGACGTCAACAAACTCGGCGAAGTACACCCCGATCTCGTGGTCTTCA
ACTCCGTTGTTCAATACTTCCCCACACCCGAGTATCTCGCCGAGGTCATCGATGGCCTCATTGCCATCCC
CAGCGTCAAGCGCATCTTCCTTGGCGATATCAGATCATATGCTACCAACGGACACTTCCTCGCCGCACGC
GCCATCCACACGCTCGGCACCAATAACAACGCCACCAAGGATAGGGTGCGCCAGAAGATCCAGGAGCTGG
AGGATCGAGAGGAAGAGTTTCTCGTTGAGCCTGCCTTCTTCACCACTCTGAAGGAGCGACGTCCAGATGT
TGTCAAGCATGTTGAGATCATCCCCAAGAACATGAAGGCCACCAACGAACTCAGCGCCTATCGCTACACG
GCTGTTGTGCATCTGCGGGATGAAACGGACGAACCTGTGTATCATATTGAGAAGGATAGCTGGGTTGACT
TTGAGGCGAAGCAGATGGACAAGACGGCTCTTCTTGACCACCTGCGCCTCTCCAAGGATGCTATGAGTGT
GGCGGTTAGCAACATCACCTACGCCCACACTGCCTTTGAACGTCGTATCGTTGAGTCTCTCGATGAGGAT
AGCAAGGATGACACCAAGGGTACACTCGATGGTGCAGCCTGGCTCTCAGCAGTTCGCTCCGAAGCCGAAA
ACCGCGCCTCACTCACCGTCCCCGACATCCTGGAGATCGCCAAAGAGGCTGGTTTCCGAGTTGAAGTCAG
CGCTGCTCGCCAGTGGTCCCAAAGTGGTGCTTTAGACGCAGTCTTCCACCACTTTCCACCCTCCAGCACT
GACCGCACTCTAATCCAGTTCCCCACGGACAACGAGCTTCGATCATCACTCACCCTCGCCAACCGCCCTC
TCCAGAAGCTGCAGCGCCGTCGTGCCGCTCTGCAAGTCCGCGAGAAGCTCCAGACGCTGGTCCCGTCTTA
CATGGTTCCTCCGAATATCGTGGTGCTGGACACGATGCCTCTCAATACTAACGGCAAGATCGACAGAAAG
GAGCTTACGCGTAGAGCACGAACACTGCCGAAGCAGCAGACTGCGGCGCCTGTGCCGGACTTCCCTATCT
CTGATATCGAGATCACGCTGTGCGAGGAGGCAACTGAGGTCTTTGGAATGAAGGTTGAAATCAGCGATCA
CTTCTTCCAGCTCGGCGGTCACTCTCTCCTCGCTACGAAACTCATTTCTCGCATCCAGCACCGTCTCCAT
GTGCGGGTTACTGTGAAGGACGTATTCGACAGCCCTGTCTTTGCCGATCTGGCAGTCATCATCCGTCAAG
GACTTGCTATGCAGAACCCTGTTGCTGAAGGACAGGACAAGCAAGGCTGGTCCTCGAGAGTTGCCCCTCG
TACAGAAGTCGAGAAGATGCTGTGCGAGGAGTTCGCAGCTGGTCTTGGTGTCCCGGTTGGTATCACTGAC
AACTTCTTCGATCTCGGTGGTCACTCGCTCATGGCTACTAAGCTAGCTGTGCGAATTGGCCGTCGCCTTG
ATACCGCCATCACAGTCAAGGACATCTTCGACTACCCTGTGCTTTTCCAATTGGCGAAGAAGTTGGAGTC
TTCGCATTCCAAGAGCTACGAGGAGTCTGGCGACGATATCCAGATGGCCGATTACACTGCATTCCAGCTC
CTCGATCTGGAAGACCCCCAAGACTTTGTTCAGTCCCAGATTCGGCCTCAACTGGACTCCTGCTACGGCA
CCATCCAGGATGTCTACCCGTCTACGCAGATGCAAAAGGCCTTCCTCTTCGATCCCACGACCGGCGAGCC
CCGAGGTCTTGTGCCTTTCTATATCGACTTCCCCAGCAATGCAGATGCCGAGACCCTCACCAAGGCTATC
GGAGCTCTAGTTGACAAGCTCGATATGTTCAGAACTGTCTTCCTGGAGGCCGCAGGCGATCTGTACCAAG
TTGTCGTTGAGCACCTCAACTTGCCTATTGAGACCATCGAGACTGAGAAGAACGTCAACACTGCAACCGG
TGACTACCTGGATGTTCATGGAAAGGACCCTGTCCGTCTAGGCCACCCGTGCATCCAATTCGCCATCCTG
AAGACTGCCTCCTCTGTACGTGTTCTCCTGCGAATGTCCCACGCTCTGTATGATGGTTTGAGTTTTGAGT
ACATCGTCCGTGGTCTCCACGTTCTCTACAGCGGTAGAAACCTCCCCCCACCAACACAGTTTGCGCGATA
CATGCAGTATGCTGCACACAGTCGTGAAGAAGGTTATCCCTTCTGGCGCGAGGTTCTGCAGAACGCGCCC
ATGACAGTTCTACACGACACCAATAACGGTATGTCTGAGCAAGAGATGCCAGCCTCCAAGGCGGTACACC
TGTCAGAGGTCGTCAACGTTCCAGCGCAAGCTATTCGAAACAGTACCAACACCCAAGCGACCGTCTTCAA
CACCGCCTGTGCCCTTGTCCTAGCCAAGGAATCCGGCTCACAGGATGTCGTCTTCGGCCGTATTGTCTCT
GGTCGACAAGGTCTACCAGTCGTCTGGCAGGACATCATCGGCCCCTGCACAAACGCCGTGCCCGTCCACG
CACGCGTCGACGATGGAAACCCCCAACGCATCATCCGCGACCTACGCGACCAATACCTCCGCACTCTGCC
CTTCGAATCGCTTGGCTTCGAGGAAATCAAGCGTAACTGCACGGACTGGCCCGAAGAATTGACCAACTTC
TCTGTCTGCGTGACGTACCACAACTTCGAGTACCACCCCGAGAGCGAAGTTGACAACCAAAAGGTTGAGA
TGGGAGTTTTGGCAAAGTATGTTGAGTTGAGTGAAAACGAGCCGCTGTACGATCTTGCTATTGCGGGAGA
GGTTGAGGCGGATGGAGTTAACCTGAAGGTCACTGTTGTTGCAAAGGCAAGGCTTTACAATGAGGCGAGG
ATTAGACATGTGCTTGAGGAAGTTTGCAAAACTTTCAATGGTTTGAACGAGGCTTTGTAAGTTTAAACAG
TAGATGCCGACCGGGATCCACTTAACGTTACTGAAATCATCAAACAGCTTGACGAATCTGGATATAAGAT
CGTTGGTGTCGATGTCAGCTCCGGAGTTGAGACAAATGGTGTTCAGGATCTCGATAAGATACGTTCATTT
GTCCAAGCAGCAAAGAGTGCCTTCTAGTGATTTAATAGCTCCATGTCAACAAGAATAAAACGCGTTTCGG
GTTTACCTCTTCCAGATACAGCTCATCTGCAATGCATTAATGCATTGGACCTCGCAACCCTAGTACGCCC
TTCAGGCTCCGGCGAAGCAGAAGAATAGCTTAGCAGAGTCTATTTTCATTTTCGGGAGACGAGATCAAGC
AGATCAACGGTCGTCAAGAGACCTACGAGACTGAGGAATCCGCTCTTGGCTCCACGCGGGCGCGCCTCGG
TCGCTCACTGTTCCTTTACGGATATGTGTACTCCGGCAAGCCGCGGGGTCGCGGTCGTTTGTACGGCAGC
TTCTACTTGCTTGCACAGGGAGCTCTCTGGGGCTTGACGTCTTTTGGAGTTGCGAGGGAGTTGATTTCCT
ACTTCTAAGTTTGGACTGAATCCGTGGTGTGATTGAGGTGATTGGCGATGTTTGGCTATACCAGCTATAT
GTAATAATCTCTACTGTATACTACTATTCAACGCATTTTACTATGCGTGCTGCTAGGGTCGGCAATGACA
ATGGCAATCTGACTGACGTGGTCTATTTCTCCATGTGCAGCAGGGAATACGAGCTCCAATGGACCTCGGG
AGTGGCACAGTCAATGGCAAGGAAACTCCGCCTTTGCAGGTGTGGCTGAACCCCACGGGTCGGAGGCGGA
GCAATCCACCCCCGATGTGGCTGGTGCGTGGAGGGGCTCGCGATGATTTTACTGAGCTTGCTTTTCTTGT
CGACATTGAACATTGTCCTTGGTCTTCCTTCAGATTTAAGGGTCAGTCACTGCTACATTTCTCAGTAGTA
TCCGCGCACGTCTCTGGATTTACGAATCAGGGTCCACCAGTCGAAACTTCGAACTACTCTCATTATACAA
TCCTCTTTCCATTCCCGCATTAACCCCTCCATCAACACCATGTCCTCCAAGTCGCAATTGACCTACACTG
CCCGTGCCAGCAAGCATCCCAATGCTCTGGCGAAGAGGCTGTTCGAGATTGCCGAGGCCAAGAAGACCAA
TGTGACTGTCTCGGCTGACGTTACCACCACTAAGGAGCTACTAGATCTTGCTGACCGTAGGCCGACCCGC
TACTCTGCCTGATTATGCTGCATGCAAACTTATTAACGGTGATACCGGACTGCAGGTCTCGGTCCCTACA
TTGCCGTGATCAAAACCCACATCGATATCCTCTCTGATTTCAGCAACGAGACCATTGAGGGACTTAAGGC
TCTCGCGCAGAAGCACAACTTTCTCATCTTCGAGGACCGCAAGTTCATTGACATCGGCAACACGGTCCAG
AAGCAATACCACGGCGGTACCCTCCGTATCTCGGAATGGGCCCACATCATCAACTGCAGCATTCTCCCTG
GTGAGGGTATCGTCGAGGCTCTCGCTCAGACGGCGTCTGCACCGGACTTCGCCTACGGCCCCGAACGCGG
TCTGTTGATCTTGGCAGAGATGACCTCTAAGGGCTCCTTGGCTACCGGCCAGTACACTACTTCCTCGGTC
GATTATGCCCGGAAATACAAGAACTTCGTTATGGGATTCGTGTCGACGCGCGCGTTGGGTGAGGTGCAGT
CGGAAGTCAGCTCTCCTTCGGATGAGGAGGACTTTGTGGTCTTCACGACTGGTGTGAACATTTCTTCCAA
GGGAGATAAGCTTGGTCAGCAGTACCAGACGCCCGGATCGGCTATCGGCCGGGGTGCTGACTTCATTATC
GCGGGTCGCGGTATCTACGCCGCGCCGGATCGATCCGGTGCAGGCTGCGCAACAGTATCAGAAGGAGGGG
TGGGAAGCCTACCTGGCCCGTGTCGGCGGAAACTAATACTATAAAAGGAGGATCGAAGTTCTGATGGTTA
TGAATGATATAGAAATGCAACTTGCCGCAACGGATACGGAAGCGGAAACGGACCAATGTCGAGCACGGGT
AGTCAGACTGCGGCATCGGATGTCCAAACGGTATTGATCCTGCAGGCTACTATGGTGTGGCACAAGGATC
AATGCGGTACGACGATTTGATGCAGATAAGCAGGCTGCGAAGTAGTAACTCTTGCGTAGAGAAAATGGCG
ACGGGTGGGCTGATAAGGGCGGTGATAAGCTTAATTGTCATCGCAGATAAGCACTGCTGTCTTGCATCCA
AGTCAGCGTCAGCAGAAATACGGGACTTCCGAAAGTATATGGCAAAATTAAAGAACTTGACTCTCCAGCA
ATGTTTTGCCCTGACCGTCGCTAAAACGTTACTACCCCTATACCCGTCTGTTTGTCCCAGCCCGAGGCAT
TAGGTCTGACTGACAGCACGGCGCCATGCGGGCTTGGGACGCCATGTCCGTCGCGTGATAAGGGTTGATC
CATGCAGCTACTATCCTTCCATCGTTCCATTCCCATCCTTGTCCTATCTCCATCCTTGAAACTTTACTAG
TTTAGTTGGATGCTCGAGCTTGCTCTCGGCTACTCCGTCGGCGCGCCTTGCGGCCGCCACCGCGGTGGAG
CTCCAATTCGCCCTATAGTGAGTCGTATTACGCGCGCTCACTGGCCGTCGTTTTACAACGTCGTGACTGG
GAAAACCCTGGCGTTACCCAACTTAATCGCCTTGCAGCACATCCCCCTTTCGCCAGCTGGCGTAATAGCG
AAGAGGCCCGCACCGATCGCCCTTCCCAACAGTTGCGCAGCCTGAATGGCGAATGGG
[124 nt withheld, positions 20008-20131]
C
[91 nt withheld, positions 20133-20223]
A
[49 nt withheld, positions 20225-20273]
CCTTTGACGTTGGAGTCCACGTTCTTT
[37 nt withheld, positions 20301-20337]
ACCCTATCTCGGTCTATTCTTTTGATTTATAAGGGATTTTGCCGATTTCGGCCTATTGGTTAAAAAATGA
GCTGATTTAACAAAAATTTAACGCGAATTTTAACAAAATATTAACGCTTACAATTTAG
Features (pLannotate 1.2.2; 25 found; start..end, strand, type, name):
     24..128     +  promoter       AmpR promoter: bla
    129..989     +  CDS            AmpR: β-lactamase; bla; confers resistance to ampicillin, carbenicillin, and related antibiotics
   1160..1748    +  rep_origin     ori: high-copy-number ColE1/pMB1/pBR322/pUC origin of replication
   1931..2023    +  CDS            lacI (fragment): lac repressor; lacI; The lac repressor binds to the lac operator to inhibit transcription in E. coli. This inhibition can be relieved by adding lactose or isopropyl-β-D-thiogalactopyranoside (IPTG).
   2036..2057    +  protein_bind   CAP binding site: CAP binding activates transcription in the presence of cAMP. E. coli catabolite activator protein
   2072..2102    +  promoter       lac promoter: promoter for the E. coli lac operon
   2106..2128    +  protein_bind   lac operator (fragment): The lac repressor binds to the lac operator to inhibit transcription in E. coli. This inhibition can be relieved by adding lactose or isopropyl-β-D-thiogalactopyranoside (IPTG). lac repressor encoded by lacI
   2171..2189    +  promoter       T3 promoter: promoter for bacteriophage T3 RNA polymerase
   2202..2243    -  misc_feature   MCS (fragment): pBluescript multiple cloning site
   2243..2750    +  promoter       gpdA promoter (fragment): gpdA; promoter from the Aspergillus nidulans glyceraldehyde-3-phosphate dehydrogenase gene (Punt et al., 1990)
   2799..2914    +  intron         gpdA intron: gpdA; intron from the Aspergillus nidulans glyceraldehyde-3-phosphate dehydrogenase gene (Punt et al., 1990)
   2932..3678    +  CDS            rtTA-Advanced: improved tetracycline-controlled transactivator In the Tet-On® system, rtTA-Advanced binds to the Tet-responsive element and stimulates transcription only in the presence of tetracycline or doxycycline.
   4026..4296    +  protein_bind   tetracycline response element: contains seven copies of the tetracycline operator tetO tetracycline repressor TetR
   4366..4481    +  intron         gpdA intron: gpdA; intron from the Aspergillus nidulans glyceraldehyde-3-phosphate dehydrogenase gene (Punt et al., 1990)
   4501..4626    +  CDS            LUCI_PHOPY (fragment): Experimental evidence at protein level: Swiss-Prot protein existence level 1. Produces green light with a wavelength of 562 nm. From Photinus pyralis (Common eastern firefly) (Lampyris pyralis).
   4700..6238    +  CDS            LUCI_PHOPY (fragment): Experimental evidence at protein level: Swiss-Prot protein existence level 1. Produces green light with a wavelength of 562 nm. From Photinus pyralis (Common eastern firefly) (Lampyris pyralis).
   6332..7675    +  CDS            kivr: BEA2_BEABA - Experimental evidence at protein level: Swiss-Prot protein existence level 1. Ketoisovalerate reductase; part of the gene cluster that mediates the biosynthesis of beauvericin (BEA), a non-ribosomal cyclic hexadepsipeptide that shows antibiotic, antifungal, insecticidal, and cancer cell antiproliferative and antihaptotactic activity (PubMed:18804027, PubMed:19105175, PubMed:27449895). Ketoisovalerate reductase BEA2 catalyzes the NADPH-specific reduction of ketoisovaleric acid to hydroxyisovalerate, a precursor for beauvericin biosynthesis (PubMed:19105175, PubMed:27449895). The no
   7742..17137   +  CDS            ESYN1: ESYN_FUSOX - Also known as ESYN From Fusarium oxysporum (Fusarium vascular wilt).
  17164..17558   +  terminator     trpC terminator (fragment): trpC; transcription terminator from the Aspergillus nidulans trpC gene (Punt et al., 1987)
  18240..19070   +  CDS            pyrG: PYRF_ASPNG - Also known as pyrA. Protein inferred from homology: Swiss-Prot protein existence level 3. From Aspergillus niger.
  19072..19143   +  CDS            pyrG (fragment): PYRF_ASPNG - Also known as pyrA. Protein inferred from homology: Swiss-Prot protein existence level 3. From Aspergillus niger.
  19790..19813   -  misc_feature   MCS (fragment): pBluescript multiple cloning site
  19822..19840   -  promoter       T7 promoter: promoter for bacteriophage T7 RNA polymerase
  19848..20003   +  CDS            lacZα (fragment): LacZα fragment of β-galactosidase; lacZ fragment
  20008..20436   +  rep_origin     f1 ori (sequence partly withheld): f1 bacteriophage origin of replication; arrow indicates direction of (+) strand synthesis
