>Addgene plasmid #106264 | pTS36.6 | addgene full sequence | sequence record 215613 | Addgene NGS Result
TCCCTATCAGTGATAGAGAAAAGTGAAAGTCGAGTTTACCACTCCCTATCAGTGATAGAGAAAAGTGAAA
GTCGAGTTTACCACTCCCTATCAGTGATAGAGAAAAGTGAAAGTCGAGTTTACCACTCCCTATCAGTGAT
AGAGAAAAGTGAAAGTCGAGTTTACCACTCCCTATCAGTGATAGAGAAAAGTGAAAGTCGAGTTTACCAC
TCCCTATCAGTGATAGAGAAAAGTGAAAGTCGAGTTTACCACTCCCTATCAGTGATAGAGAAAAGTGAAA
GTCGAGCTCCCCATCTTCAGTATATTCATCTTCCCATCCAAGAACCTTTATTTCCCCTAAGTAAGTACTT
TGCTACATCCATACTCCATCCTTCCCATCCCTTATTCCTTTGAACCTTTCAGTTCGAGCTTTCCCACTTC
ATCGCAGCTTGACTAACAGCTACCCCGCTTGAGCAGACATCACCGTTTAAACACCATGGAGGACGCCAAG
AACATCAAGAAGGGCCCCGCCCCCTTCTACCCCCTCGAGGACGGCACCGCCGGCGAGCAGCTCCACAAGG
CCATGAAGCGCTACGCCCTCGTCCCCGGCACCATCGCCTTCGTAGGTTTCCTCCAGCTCTCGCCTCCAGC
ACCCGAGGCACACCTCGGGCATCTTCACAACAACAGACACTGACATCTCATTCTCACAGACCGACGCCCA
CATCGAGGTCAACATCACCTACGCCGAGTACTTCGAGATGTCCGTCCGCCTCGCCGAGGCCATGAAGCGC
TACGGCCTCAACACCAACCACCGCATCGTCGTCTGCTCCGAGAACTCCCTCCAGTTCTTCATGCCCGTCC
TCGGCGCCCTCTTCATCGGCGTCGCCGTCGCCCCCGCCAACGACATCTACAACGAGCGCGAGCTCCTCAA
CTCCATGAACATCTCCCAGCCCACCGTCGTCTTCGTCTCCAAGAAGGGCCTCCAGAAGATCCTCAACGTC
CAGAAGAAGCTCCCCATCATCCAGAAGATCATCATCATGGACTCCAAGACCGACTACCAGGGCTTCCAGT
CCATGTACACCTTCGTCACCTCCCACCTCCCCCCCGGCTTCAGCGAGTACGACTTCGTCCCCGAGTCCTT
CGACCGCGACAAGACCATCGCCCTCATCATGAACTCCTCCGGCTCCACCGGCCTCCCCAAGGGCGTCGCC
CTCCCCCACCGCACCGCCTGCGTCCGCTTCTCCCACGCCCGCGACCCCATCTTCGGCAACCAGATCATCC
CCGACACCGCCATCCTCTCCGTCGTCCCCTTCCACCACGGCTTCGGCATGTTCACCACCCTCGGCTACCT
CATCTGCGGCTTCCGCGTCGTCCTCATGTACCGCTTCGAGGAGGAGCTCTTCCTCCGCTCCCTCCAGGAC
TACAAGATCCAGTCCGCCCTCCTCGTCCCCACCCTCTTCTCCTTCTTCGCCAAGTCCACCCTCATCGACA
AGTACGACCTCTCCAACCTCCACGAGATCGCCTCCGGCGGCGCCCCCCTCTCCAAGGAGGTCGGCGAGGC
CGTCGCCAAGCGCTTCCACCTCCCCGGCATCCGCCAGGGCTACGGCCTCACCGAGACCACCTCCGCCATC
CTCATCACCCCCGAGGGCGACGACAAGCCCGGCGCCGTCGGCAAGGTCGTCCCCTTCTTCGAGGCCAAGG
TCGTCGACCTCGACACCGGCAAGACCCTCGGCGTCAACCAGCGCGGCGAGCTCTGCGTCCGCGGCCCCAT
GATCATGTCCGGCTACGTCAACAACCCCGAGGCCACCAACGCCCTCATCGACAAGGACGGCTGGCTCCAC
TCCGGCGACATCGCCTACTGGGACGAGGACGAGCACTTCTTCATCGTCGACCGCCTCAAGTCCCTCATCA
AGTACAAGGGCTACCAGGTCGCCCCCGCCGAGCTCGAGTCCATCCTCCTCCAGCACCCCAACATCTTCGA
CGCCGGCGTCGCCGGCCTCCCCGACGACGACGCCGGCGAGCTCCCCGCCGCCGTCGTCGTCCTCGAGCAC
GGCAAGACCATGACCGAGAAGGAGATCGTCGACTACGTCGCCTCCCAGGTCACCACCGCCAAGAAGCTCC
GCGGCGGCGTCGTCTTCGTCGACGAGGTCCCCAAGGGCCTCACCGGCAAGCTCGACGCCCGCAAGATCCG
CGAGATCCTCATCAAGGCCAAGAAGGGCGGCAAGTCCAAGCTCGGCTCCGGCGCCACCAACTTCTCCCTC
CTGAAGCAGGCCGGTGACGTCGAGGAGAACCCCGGCGCCATGGAAAAGCCTGTGGCCTCACAAGTCCACC
CCAGCTGGCTAACAGCTCTTCTACCTGAATCCAGAATACCCCCCAAGCTGTTTGCCTGGTCCTCAGCCAA
CATCCGCCCAGCAAGCTCCTCCAAGCTCGGAGGCTCTGCCACCAACATCCACCATGCAGAGTGTTCACAT
CCAACCCCAAACTCCACAGCAAGCTCTGAGCAGCGCATCTTCATCGTTGGTCCCGGCAACATAGGTAGGC
TCTACGCAAGCCACATGGTCCGCCGCCCAAATCCCCTCCCCATCACTCTCGTCGTCCCCAGAAAGGAACT
CCTATCGCAATGGGCAGGCTGTGAAGGCGTGGGCCTTATAGACCCGGGTCGCGGCAAGGTCCTCAAAAGC
AAGCGCTTCACCGTCGAGTGGTGGACGGAGACTAGACCACAGTATGGTCCTGTGAGAGAGGTGGCAGACG
GAAAGAAGCTGCGCAACGTGTTCATATCCACAAAGGCATCCGCTGGGCTGGCCGAGGCAGATCGTCTTCG
TCGGTATTTGGGCAAGTGTAGTTCTGTCGTCTTTGCGCAGAACGGAGTATGCAAGCTGTGGCCTCCTCAT
GGGCCGTTATACGTCGCCGGTCGATACCCTCCTGGTGATGCTCCTACCTTCTCATCCTGCGTCGTGAATC
ATGGCGTTGCATCAGCGGGGCCTTTTCTGAGCATTCACGCAGCTCCGGCAGATGCATCCATCGGACCTGT
CCTCTGGCCTTCCCATCCGATGCCGCACAAGAAACCCCTGAACGACTTCTTCACAAGATACATTGCTACT
ACACCCTTCCTAAACACAAAGCAAGTTTCCTCTGGTGAGCTCTGGCTTATTCAGCTGGAGAAACTTGTTA
CCAATGCCGCCATCAACCCCCTCACAGCTTTGCTACGCTGCAAAACGGGACAGCTGTTCACAACCCATGA
CCCCACAGACCCTCTTACGCGCGTGCTGGACAGGTTGCTATGGCAGGCCAGCGCCGTGATTCAGGGTCTT
ATCAACCACGACGCGAGTGTCGACATCGTCGCTTCCTACGCCGAGCACCTCCACCAGACCGAACCAAGCA
GCGACTCAAGCCTTGTCGCAGTACGGACCAAGTTAACAGAGCGGTTCTCCCAGCCTACCTTGAGAGCGAA
GCTATTCGCCTTTGGTCGCAAGATATACGAGCATCGCAGCTCGATGCTTCAGGATGTTGAGGCCGGCAGG
AAAACGGAGATAAGAGATTTCAACGGGTGGGTTGTGGATATGGCGAGTTTTCTGGGGACGGGGCTGAATG
TGAGCGTGCATCAGAGTTTGATTGTGCTGATTGAACGCGGTGAGGTTTTGAACAAGGATGAGTTGGCTAG
GAGGACATTAGGCTCCGGCGCCACCAACTTCTCCCTCCTGAAGCAGGCCGGTGACGTCGAGGAGAACCCC
GGCGCCATGTCACTCCACACCCCAAGTGACGGTCAACAAGACCCAGCGTTAGCCTCCAAAACCCTCTGTG
AGCAAATCTCGCGAGCCCTCGGCCTCGGCCAGGACAAGATTGAGAATATCTTCCCAGGGACACCCTTCCA
GCGGGACGTCATAGACTGCGCCGCAGACGACAAGCAGCGCGCCGTGGGCCACGCTGTCTTTGAAATTCCC
AAAGATATAGACGCGGCCCGCCTGGCGGCTGCGTGGAAGGAGACCGTGCTTCACACCCCTGCTCTGCGGA
CCTGCACGTTTACGTCCAAATCTGGGGATGTGCTTCAGGTGGTCCTGAGAGATAGCTTTGTCTTTTCGTG
GATGTCTGGGCCGTCTGTGGATCTTAAGGAGGCGGTTGTGCAAGACGAGGCTGCTGCTGCTTTGGCTGGC
CCGCGCTGTAACCGCTTCGTCCTTCTTGAGGACCCTGATACAAAGGAACGTCAGCTCATCTGGACGTTCA
GCCATGCTCTCGTTGATAGTACCTTCCAGGAACGTATCCTTCGACGAGTCCTCAAAGCTTACAAGGATGC
CAATGACGAACATCCTCGCCAGTTCGAGACACCAGATTCTTCCCAGGCCACGCCCGAGGAGGATTTACAG
CCCAATCCATCCAAGATGCTCAAGATCCCTCAAGCCGCAGATATGGACCGTGCTGTTGAGTTTTGGAAGG
ATCATCTAAGTGGCCTGAATGCTTCTGCCTTCCCGCATTTGTCCTCTCATCTGTCTATGCCACATCCAGA
TGCCAAGGCAGAGCATAGAATCTCCTACTCGTCTTCAGCACAGCAAAAAATGTCCAGTGCTACTATTTGC
CGAACTGCCCTGGCAATTCTGTTATCTCGTTATACGCACTCTCCTGAAGCACTCTTTGGCATTGTAACTG
AGCAAACTCCTCTACTGGAGGAGCAACTCATGCTTGATGGCCCAACACGTACAGTCGTACCAATCCGCGT
ATCCTGTGCTTCTGAACAGTCAGTGTCAGATATCATGAGCACGATTGACTCCTACGATCAGACCATGCGG
CAGTTTGCCCACGCTGGTCTTCGCAACATCGCCAGTGCTGGAGACGATGAATCTGCCGCCTGCGGGTTCC
AGACCGTTCTCTTGGTCTCAGATGGAGACGCCCAGCCAGCATCTACTTGGGAAATTCTCAAGAAAACTGA
AGAGCCTGAGGGTTTCATCCCCTGTACGAACCGTGCTCTGCTTCTAAGTTGCCAGATGACCAGCTCTGGA
GCACACCTAACCGCCAGATACGACCAGAGTATCATCGACGCTGAGCAAATGGCCCGACTCCTGCGACAAC
TAGGCCATCTGATCCAAAATCTTCAAACCTCCACAGATCTACCCGTGGAAAAGGTGGACATGATGACGCA
AGAAGACTGGTTAGAGATTGAGAGGTGGAACTCAGACTCCATCGACGCACAAGACACGCTTATCCACAGC
GAGATGTTGAAGTGGACTTCTCAGTCGCCTAACAAAGCTGCCGTCGCCGCGTGGGATGGAGAGTGGACGT
ATGCTGAGCTGGACAATGTATCTTCGCGCCTGGCTCAGCATATCAACTCTATTGACCTGGGCAAGGAGCA
CGCGATAGTACCCATCTACTTTGAGAAATCGAAATGGGTCGTTGCTTCGATGCTGGCTGTGCTCAAGGCT
GGCCATGCGTTTACTCTCATTGACCCCAGTGATCCACCAGCTCGAACAGCACAGGTCGTGCAGCAAACCT
CTGCGACAGTTGCTCTTACTTCCAAGCTCCATCGCGAGACTGTTCAATCAACTGTCGGGCGCTGCATTGT
TGTCGACGAAGAGTTTGTCAAATCCCTCCCCCAGTCCAGCGAACTCTCAGCGTCTGTAAAGGCACATGAC
CTGGCATATGTCATCTTCACCTCGGGCAGCACAGGCATTCCAAAGGGAATCATGATTGAGCACCGCTCAT
TTTCATCCTGCGCCATCAAATTCGGTCCCGCGCTTGGAATAACCTCCGACACACGCGCTCTTCAGTTTGG
ATCTCATGCCTTTGGCGCGTGTATCCTCGAGATCATGACGACGCTCATCCACGGAGGCTGTGTCTGTATC
CCCTCTGACGATGACCGCATGAACAACGTCCTTGAGTTCATCAACCGGACTAACGTCAACTGGGTCATGG
CAACGCCTTCGTACATGGGGACATTCCAGCCAGAGGTTGTTCCTGGTTTGAAGACCTTGGTATTGGTAGG
TGAGCAGATGTCTGCTTCTGTGAATGAGGTCTGGGCTCCTCGTGTTCAACTCCTGAACGGTTACGGACAG
AGCGAGAGTTCTTCTATCTGCTGCGTAGCCAAGATCAGCCCTGGTTCATCTGAGCCAAACAATATTGGCC
ACGCAGTAGGCGCACATTCTTGGATCGTTGACCCTGAGGATCCCAATCGCTTGGCTCCCATCGGTGCCGT
TGGCGAGCTGGTCATCGAGAGTGCAGGTATCGCACGCGATTACATCGTTGCGCCAACTCAGGATAAGTCT
CCTTTCATTAAGACTGCTCCTACGTGGTATCCGGCCAAGCAGCTCCCGGACGGCTTCAAGATCTACAGAA
CAGGCGATCTTGCATGCTACGCATCTGATGGCAGTATAGTGTGCCTTGGCCGTATGGACTCCCAGGTCAA
GATCAGAGGACAGCGTGTTGAGCTGGGTGCAGTGGAGACTCATCTTCGACAGCAGATGCCTGATGATATG
ACCATCGTTGTTGAAGCTGTCAAGTTCTCTGATTCCTCCAGTACTACAGTTTTGACAGCCTTCTTGATTG
GTGCAGGGGAGAAGAACAGTCATATCTTGGACCAGCGTGCTACAAGGGAGATCAATGCCAAGATGGAGCA
AGTTCTTCCTCGCCATTCCATCCCCGCGTTCTACATCTCTATGAACAACCTCCCCCAAACAGCCACTGGT
AAGGTCGATCGACGAAAACTTCGTATCATGGGTAGCAAGATACTGAGCCAAAAGACGCATTCCACCCCAT
CTCAGCAGAGTCAGGCCGCCATCTCATCTGGAACCGACACAGAGACCAAGCTGGAGAGCATCTGGATCAC
AAGCTTGGACCTCGAGCCCGGCTCTGCAAACATGTCAGCTACATTCTTCGAGATGGGCGGAAACTCCATC
ATCGCAATCAAGATGGTCAACATGGCGCGCTCCAATGGCATAGAGCTTAAGGTCTCGGACATTTACCAGA
ACCCCACGCTCGCTGGTCTCAAGGCTATTGTCATTGGTACTTCGCTGCCATACAGCCTTATTCCCAAGGT
TACCCGCCAAGGCCCTGTTAGCGAGCAGTCTTATGCGCAAAACAGAATGTGGTTCCTGGATCAGTTGTCT
GAGGGTGCTTCATGGTATCTGATTCCTTTCGCTGTGCGCATGCGAGGTCCGGTGGATGTTGATGCGTTGA
CGCGTGCTTTGCTCGCTCTTGAACAGCGTCATGAGACACTACGAACTACATTTGAGAACCAAGATGGTGT
TGGAGTCCAGATCATCCATGATAGACTCTCCAAAGAGCTACAAGTCATCGATGCCTTGGATGGTGACGAG
GGTGGTCTCAAGACACTCTACAAAGTAGAGACCACCACATTCGACATCACATCCGAAGCAGGCTGGAGCT
CAACCCTCATCCGCCTCGGCAAAGACGATCACATTCTGTCTATCGTCATGCACCACATCATCTCCGACGG
CTGGTCCATCGACGTTCTCCGCCGCGAACTCATCCAACTCTACGCCGCCGCTCTGCAGGGCAAGGATCCT
TCCTCCGCACTAACCCCCCTACCCATCCAGTACAGCGACTTCGCCGTGTGGCAGAAGCAGGAGGCCCAAG
CAGCTGAGCACGAGAGGCAGCTCCAGTACTGGAAGAAGCAACTCGCAGATAGTTCACCTGCCAAGATCCC
TACCGACTTCCCCCGTCCAGATCTCCTGTCCGGTGACGCAGGCGTTGTGCCCGTTGCCATCGACGGCGAG
CTGTATCAGAAACTAAGGGGCTTCTGCAACAAGCACAACAGCACTGCCTTCTCCATCCTGCTCGCTGCTT
TCCGCGCGGCGCATTACCGTCTCACAGCCGTTGACGACGCCGTGATCGGCATCCCCATTGCAAACCGTAA
CCGCTGGGAGCTGGAGAACATGATTGGTTTCTTTGTCAACACGCAGTGTATGCGCATCGCCGTTGACGAG
ACGGATACATTTGAGAGTCTGGTGCGCCAGGTCAGATCTACCACTACAGCTGCGTTTGCGCACGAGGATG
TCCCCTTCGAGCGTGTCGTTTCAGCGCTTCAGCCTGGCCATAGAGATCTCTCGCGAACACCGCTGGCACA
GATAATGTTTGCTGTTCACTCGCAGAAGGACCTTGGACGTTTCGAGCTGGAGGGTATCCAGTCTGAGCCT
ATCGCCAGCAAGGCCTACACCAGATTCGATGTCGAGTTCCATCTGTTCCAACAGGCAGACGGACTGAAGG
GCAGTTGCAACTTTGCCACAGATCTCTTCAAGCCCGAAACTATCCAGAATGTTGTCAGCGTGTTTTTCCA
GATTCTACGCCATGGCCTTGACCAGCCTGAGACGTGTATCTCGGTTCTTCCACTGACTGATGGAGTCGAG
GAGCTTCGCAGGTTGGATCTGCTGGAAATCAAGAGGACTAACTACCCTCGCGATTCGAGCGTGGTAGATG
TCTTCCGCGAACAAGCTGCCGCCAACCCAGAGGTTATCGCTGTTACCGACTCATCTTCTCGTCTGACTTA
TGCAGAGCTGGACAATAAGTCTGAGCTGCTCTCACGATGGCTTCGACGACGTAACTTGACGCCAGAGACG
CTGGTCAGTGTTCTTGCTCCCCGGTCTTGCGAGACTATCGTTGCCTATGTTGGTATCCTCAAGGCGAACC
TGGCGTATCTTCCTCTTGACGTGAGGTCCCCGGTGACTCGTATGAAGGACATCTTGTCGAGCGTGTCTGG
AAACACCATAGTTCTTATGGGCTCTGGGGTAGAGGATCCTGGCTTTGACTTACCGCAACTAGAGCTCGTA
CGCATCACCGACACTTTCGATGAGACCATCGAGGACGTGCAAGACTCTCCCCAACCGTCTGCCACAAGCC
TCGCCTACGTCGTCTTCACATCCGGTTCAACTGGTAAACCCAAGGGCGTCATGATCGAGCACCGGGCCAT
TGTGCGTCTCGTCAAGAGTGACAACTTTCCTGGCTTCCCCTCCCCCGCTCGCATGTCAAATGTCTTCAAC
CCTGCCTTCGACGGAGCCATCTGGGAGATCAACTGGATGCTCCTGAACGGCGGAACAGTCGTCTGCATCG
ACTACCTGACCACCCTGGACGGCAAAGAGCTCGCTGCTGTGTTCGCCAAAGAGCGCGTCAACGCCGCCTT
CTTCGCACCTGCGATGCTCAAGCTTTACCTCGTTGATGCGCGCGAGGCTTTGAAGAATCTTGACTTCCTT
ATTGTTGGAGGTGAGAGGTTCGATACCAAGGAAGCCGTGGAGGCCATGCCGCTTGTGAGAGGCAAGATTG
CCAATATCTATGGTCCGACTGAGGCTGGAATAATCAGCACGTGCTATAACATCCCCAAGGATGAGGCTTA
CACCAATGGTGTTCCCATTGGTGGAAGTATCTACAACTCTGGTGCCTACGTCATGGATCCTAACCAGCAA
CTTGTCGGCCTTGGCGTCATGGGAGAGCTTGTTGTTACCGGAGACGGTGTTGGTCGAGGCTACACTAACC
CCGAGCTCAACAAGAACCGCTTCATCGACATCACCATCGAGGGCAAGACTTTCAAGGCTTACCGTACTGG
TGACCGGATGCGTGCACGAGTAGGCGACGGTCTCCTTGAGTTCTTCGGCCGCATGGACAACCAGTTCAAG
ATCCGCGGCAACCGTATCGAAGCAGGGGAAGTTGAGTCTGCCATGCTCAGCCTCAAGAATGTCCTTAACG
CCGCCATTGTCGTCCGCGGGGGCGGAGAAGATGAAGGGCCACTCGAGATGGTCGGATTCATCGTCGCGGA
CGACAAGAATGATACCACGGAGGAGGAAGAGACAGGCAACCAAGTTGAGGGCTGGCAGGACCATTTCGAG
AGTGGTATGTACTCGGATATCAGCACCGCCGTGGACCAATCTGCCATTGGAAACGACTTTAAGGGCTGGA
CTTCTATGTACGATGGTAAGGATATCGACAAGGGCGAGATGCAGGAGTGGTTGGACGACGCTATTCACAC
CCTGCATAACGGCCAGATCCCTCGCGATGTCCTCGAGATCGGTACCGGTAGTGGTATGATCCTGTTCAAC
CTCAACCCGGGCCTCAACAGCTACGTTGGTCTTGATCCATCCAAGTCAGCAGTCGAGTTCGTCAACAGAG
CCGTCGAGTCCTCTCCCAAGTTCGCAGGAAAAGCCAAGGTCCACGTCGGCATGGCCACAGACGTCAACAA
ACTCGGCGAAGTACACCCCGATCTCGTGGTCTTCAACTCCGTTGTTCAATACTTCCCCACACCCGAGTAT
CTCGCCGAGGTCATCGATGGCCTCATTGCCATCCCCAGCGTCAAGCGCATCTTCCTTGGCGATATCAGAT
CATATGCTACCAACGGACACTTCCTCGCCGCACGCGCCATCCACACGCTCGGCACCAATAACAACGCCAC
CAAGGATAGGGTGCGCCAGAAGATCCAGGAGCTGGAGGATCGAGAGGAAGAGTTTCTCGTTGAGCCTGCC
TTCTTCACCACTCTGAAGGAGCGACGTCCAGATGTTGTCAAGCATGTTGAGATCATCCCCAAGAACATGA
AGGCCACCAACGAACTCAGCGCCTATCGCTACACGGCTGTTGTGCATCTGCGGGATGAAACGGACGAACC
TGTGTATCATATTGAGAAGGATAGCTGGGTTGACTTTGAGGCGAAGCAGATGGACAAGACGGCTCTTCTT
GACCACCTGCGCCTCTCCAAGGATGCTATGAGTGTGGCGGTTAGCAACATCACCTACGCCCACACTGCCT
TTGAACGTCGTATCGTTGAGTCTCTCGATGAGGATAGCAAGGATGACACCAAGGGTACACTCGATGGTGC
AGCCTGGCTCTCAGCAGTTCGCTCCGAAGCCGAAAACCGCGCCTCACTCACCGTCCCCGACATCCTGGAG
ATCGCCAAAGAGGCTGGTTTCCGAGTTGAAGTCAGCGCTGCTCGCCAGTGGTCCCAAAGTGGTGCTTTAG
ACGCAGTCTTCCACCACTTTCCACCCTCCAGCACTGACCGCACTCTAATCCAGTTCCCCACGGACAACGA
GCTTCGATCATCACTCACCCTCGCCAACCGCCCTCTCCAGAAGCTGCAGCGCCGTCGTGCCGCTCTGCAA
GTCCGCGAGAAGCTCCAGACGCTGGTCCCGTCTTACATGGTTCCTCCGAATATCGTGGTGCTGGACACGA
TGCCTCTCAATACTAACGGCAAGATCGACAGAAAGGAGCTTACGCGTAGAGCACGAACACTGCCGAAGCA
GCAGACTGCGGCGCCTGTGCCGGACTTCCCTATCTCTGATATCGAGATCACGCTGTGCGAGGAGGCAACT
GAGGTCTTTGGAATGAAGGTTGAAATCAGCGATCACTTCTTCCAGCTCGGCGGTCACTCTCTCCTCGCTA
CGAAACTCATTTCTCGCATCCAGCACCGTCTCCATGTGCGGGTTACTGTGAAGGACGTATTCGACAGCCC
TGTCTTTGCCGATCTGGCAGTCATCATCCGTCAAGGACTTGCTATGCAGAACCCTGTTGCTGAAGGACAG
GACAAGCAAGGCTGGTCCTCGAGAGTTGCCCCTCGTACAGAAGTCGAGAAGATGCTGTGCGAGGAGTTCG
CAGCTGGTCTTGGTGTCCCGGTTGGTATCACTGACAACTTCTTCGATCTCGGTGGTCACTCGCTCATGGC
TACTAAGCTAGCTGTGCGAATTGGCCGTCGCCTTGATACCGCCATCACAGTCAAGGACATCTTCGACTAC
CCTGTGCTTTTCCAATTGGCGAAGAAGTTGGAGTCTTCGCATTCCAAGAGCTACGAGGAGTCTGGCGACG
ATATCCAGATGGCCGATTACACTGCATTCCAGCTCCTCGATCTGGAAGACCCCCAAGACTTTGTTCAGTC
CCAGATTCGGCCTCAACTGGACTCCTGCTACGGCACCATCCAGGATGTCTACCCGTCTACGCAGATGCAA
AAGGCCTTCCTCTTCGATCCCACGACCGGCGAGCCCCGAGGTCTTGTGCCTTTCTATATCGACTTCCCCA
GCAATGCAGATGCCGAGACCCTCACCAAGGCTATCGGAGCTCTAGTTGACAAGCTCGATATGTTCAGAAC
TGTCTTCCTGGAGGCCGCAGGCGATCTGTACCAAGTTGTCGTTGAGCACCTCAACTTGCCTATTGAGACC
ATCGAGACTGAGAAGAACGTCAACACTGCAACCGGTGACTACCTGGATGTTCATGGAAAGGACCCTGTCC
GTCTAGGCCACCCGTGCATCCAATTCGCCATCCTGAAGACTGCCTCCTCTGTACGTGTTCTCCTGCGAAT
GTCCCACGCTCTGTATGATGGTTTGAGTTTTGAGTACATCGTCCGTGGTCTCCACGTTCTCTACAGCGGT
AGAAACCTCCCCCCACCAACACAGTTTGCGCGATACATGCAGTATGCTGCACACAGTCGTGAAGAAGGTT
ATCCCTTCTGGCGCGAGGTTCTGCAGAACGCGCCCATGACAGTTCTACACGACACCAATAACGGTATGTC
TGAGCAAGAGATGCCAGCCTCCAAGGCGGTACACCTGTCAGAGGTCGTCAACGTTCCAGCGCAAGCTATT
CGAAACAGTACCAACACCCAAGCGACCGTCTTCAACACCGCCTGTGCCCTTGTCCTAGCCAAGGAATCCG
GCTCACAGGATGTCGTCTTCGGCCGTATTGTCTCTGGTCGACAAGGTCTACCAGTCGTCTGGCAGGACAT
CATCGGCCCCTGCACAAACGCCGTGCCCGTCCACGCACGCGTCGACGATGGAAACCCCCAACGCATCATC
CGCGACCTACGCGACCAATACCTCCGCACTCTGCCCTTCGAATCGCTTGGCTTCGAGGAAATCAAGCGTA
ACTGCACGGACTGGCCCGAAGAATTGACCAACTTCTCTGTCTGCGTGACGTACCACAACTTCGAGTACCA
CCCCGAGAGCGAAGTTGACAACCAAAAGGTTGAGATGGGAGTTTTGGCAAAGTATGTTGAGTTGAGTGAA
AACGAGCCGCTGTACGATCTTGCTATTGCGGGAGAGGTTGAGGCGGATGGAGTTAACCTGAAGGTCACTG
TTGTTGCAAAGGCAAGGCTTTACAATGAGGCGAGGATTAGACATGTGCTTGAGGAAGTTTGCAAAACTTT
CAATGGTTTGAACGAGGCTTTGTAAGTTTAAACAGTAGATGCCGACCGGGATCCACTTAACGTTACTGAA
ATCATCAAACAGCTTGACGAATCTGGATATAAGATCGTTGGTGTCGATGTCAGCTCCGGAGTTGAGACAA
ATGGTGTTCAGGATCTCGATAAGATACGTTCATTTGTCCAAGCAGCAAAGAGTGCCTTCTAGTGATTTAA
TAGCTCCATGTCAACAAGAATAAAACGCGTTTCGGGTTTACCTCTTCCAGATACAGCTCATCTGCAATGC
ATTAATGCATTGGACCTCGCAACCCTAGTACGCCCTTCAGGCTCCGGCGAAGCAGAAGAATAGCTTAGCA
GAGTCTATTTTCATTTTCGGGAGACGAGATCAAGCAGATCAACGGTCGTCAAGAGACCTACGAGACTGAG
GAATCCGCTCTTGGCTCCACGCGGGCGCGCCTCGGTCGCTCACTGTTCCTTTACGGATATGTGTACTCCG
GCAAGCCGCGGGGTCGCGGTCGTTTGTACGGCAGCTTCTACTTGCTTGCACAGGGAGCTCTCTGGGGCTT
GACGTCTTTTGGAGTTGCGAGGGAGTTGATTTCCTACTTCTAAGTTTGGACTGAATCCGTGGTGTGATTG
AGGTGATTGGCGATGTTTGGCTATACCAGCTATATGTAATAATCTCTACTGTATACTACTATTCAACGCA
TTTTACTATGCGTGCTGCTAGGGTCGGCAATGACAATGGCAATCTGACTGACGTGGTCTATTTCTCCATG
TGCAGCAGGGAATACGAGCTCCAATGGACCTCGGGAGTGGCACAGTCAATGGCAAGGAAACTCCGCCTTT
GCAGGTGTGGCTGAACCCCACGGGTCGGAGGCGGAGCAATCCACCCCCGATGTGGCTGGTGCGTGGAGGG
GCTCGCGATGATTTTACTGAGCTTGCTTTTCTTGTCGACATTGAACATTGTCCTTGGTCTTCCTTCAGAT
TTAAGGGTCAGTCACTGCTACATTTCTCAGTAGTATCCGCGCACGTCTCTGGATTTACGAATCAGGGTCC
ACCAGTCGAAACTTCGAACTACTCTCATTATACAATCCTCTTTCCATTCCCGCATTAACCCCTCCATCAA
CACCATGTCCTCCAAGTCGCAATTGACCTACACTGCCCGTGCCAGCAAGCATCCCAATGCTCTGGCGAAG
AGGCTGTTCGAGATTGCCGAGGCCAAGAAGACCAATGTGACTGTCTCGGCTGACGTTACCACCACTAAGG
AGCTACTAGATCTTGCTGACCGTAGGCCGACCCGCTACTCTGCCTGATTATGCTGCATGCAAACTTATTA
ACGGTGATACCGGACTGCAGGTCTCGGTCCCTACATTGCCGTGATCAAAACCCACATCGATATCCTCTCT
GATTTCAGCAACGAGACCATTGAGGGACTTAAGGCTCTCGCGCAGAAGCACAACTTTCTCATCTTCGAGG
ACCGCAAGTTCATTGACATCGGCAACACGGTCCAGAAGCAATACCACGGCGGTACCCTCCGTATCTCGGA
ATGGGCCCACATCATCAACTGCAGCATTCTCCCTGGTGAGGGTATCGTCGAGGCTCTCGCTCAGACGGCG
TCTGCACCGGACTTCGCATACGGCCCCGAACGCGGTCTGTTGATCTTGGCAGAGATGACCTCTAAGGGCT
CCTTGGCTACCGGCCAGTACACTACTTCCTCGGTCGATTATGCCCGGAAATACAAGAACTTCGTTATGGG
ATTCGTGTCGACGCGCGCGTTGGGTGAGGTGCAGTCGGAAGTCAGCTCTCCTTCGGATGAGGAGGACTTT
GTGGTCTTCACGACTGGTGTGAACATTTCTTCCAAGGGAGATAAGCTTGGTCAGCAGTACCAGACGCCCG
GATCGGCTATCGGCCGGGGTGCTGACTTCATTATCGCGGGTCGCGGTATCTACGCCGCGCCGGATCGATC
CGGTGCAGGCTGCGCAACAGTATCAGAAGGAGGGGTGGGAAGCCTACCTGGCCCGTGTCGGCGGAAACTA
ATACTATAAAAGGAGGATCGAAGTTCTGATGGTTATGAATGATATAGAAATGCAACTTGCCGCAACGGAT
ACGGAAGCGGAAACGGACCAATGTCGAGCACGGGTAGTCAGACTGCGGCATCGGATGTCCAAACGGTATT
GATCCTGCAGGCTACTATGGTGTGGCACAAGGATCAATGCGGTACGACGATTTGATGCAGATAAGCAGGC
TGCGAAGTAGTAACTCTTGCGTAGAGAAAATGGCGACGGGTGGCTGATAAGGGCGGTGATAAGCTTAATT
GTCATCGCAGATAAGCACTGCTGTCTTGCATCCAAGTCAGCGTCAGCAGAAATACGGGACTTCCGAAAGT
ATATGGCAAAATTAAAGAACTTGACTCTCCAGCAATGTTTTGCCCTGACCGTCGCTAAAACGTTACTACC
CCTATACCCGTCTGTTTGTCCCAGCCCGAGGCATTAGGTCTGACTGACAGCACGGCGCCATGCGGGCTTG
GGACGCCATGTCCGTCGCGTGATAAGGGTTGATCCATGCAGCTACTATCCTTCCATCGTTCCATTCCCAT
CCTTGTCCTATCTCCATCCTTGAAACTTTACTAGTTTAGTTGGATGCTCGAGCTTGCTCTCGGCTACTCC
GTCGGCGCGCCTTGCGGCCGCCACCGCGGTGGAGCTCCAATTCGCCCTATAGTGAGTCGTATTACAATTC
ACTGGCCGTCGTTTTACAACGTCGTGACTGGGAAAACCCTGGCGTTACCCAACTTAATCGCCTTGCAGCA
CATCCCCCTTTCGCCAGCTGGCGTAATAGCGAAGAGGCCCGCACCGATCGCCCTTCCCAACAGTTGCGCA
GCCTGAATGGCGAATGGAAATT
[120 nt withheld, positions 15983-16102]
C
[91 nt withheld, positions 16104-16194]
A
[49 nt withheld, positions 16196-16244]
CCTTTGACGTTGGAGTCCACGTTCTTT
[37 nt withheld, positions 16272-16308]
ACCCTATCTCGGTCTATTCTTTTGATTTATAAGGGATTTTGCCGATTTCGGCCTATTGGTTAAAAAATGA
GCTGATTTAACAAAAATTTAACGCGAATTTTAACAAAATATTAACGCTTACAATTTCCATTCGCCATTCC
GGGGAAATGTGCGCGGAACCCCTATTTGTTTATTTTTCTAAATACATTCAAATATGTATCCGCTCATGAG
ACAATAACCCTGATAAATGCTTCAATAATATTGAAAAAGGAAGAGTATGAGTATTCAACATTTCCGTGTC
GCCCTTATTCCCTTTTTTGCGGCATTTTGCCTTCCTGTTTTTGCTCACCCAGAAACGCTGGTGAAAGTAA
AAGATGCTGAAGATCAGTTGGGTGCACGAGTGGGTTACATCGAACTGGATCTCAACAGCGGTAAGATCCT
TGAGAGTTTTCGCCCCGAAGAACGTTTTCCAATGATGAGCACTTTTAAAGTTCTGCTATGTGGCGCGGTA
TTATCCCGTATTGACGCCGGGCAAGAGCAACTCGGTCGCCGCATACACTATTCTCAGAATGACTTGGTTG
AGTACTCACCAGTCACAGAAAAGCATCTTACGGATGGCATGACAGTAAGAGAATTATGCAGTGCTGCCAT
AACCATGAGTGATAACACTGCGGCCAACTTACTTCTGACAACGATCGGAGGACCGAAGGAGCTAACCGCT
TTTTTGCACAACATGGGGGATCATGTAACTCGCCTTGATCGTTGGGAACCGGAGCTGAATGAAGCCATAC
CAAACGACGAGCGTGACACCACGATGCCTGTAGCAATGGCAACAACGTTGCGCAAACTATTAACTGGCGA
ACTACTTACTCTAGCTTCCCGGCAACAATTAATAGACTGGATGGAGGCGGATAAAGTTGCAGGACCACTT
CTGCGCTCGGCCCTTCCGGCTGGCTGGTTTATTGCTGATAAATCTGGAGCCGGTGAGCGTGGGTCTCGCG
GTATCATTGCAGCACTGGGGCCAGATGGTAAGCCCTCCCGTATCGTAGTTATCTACACGACGGGGAGTCA
GGCAACTATGGATGAACGAAATAGACAGATCGCTGAGATAGGTGCCTCACTGATTAAGCATTGGTAACTG
TCAGACCAAGTTTACTCATATATACTTTAGATTGATTTAAAACTTCATTTTTAATTTAAAAGGATCTAGG
TGAAGATCCTTTTTGATAATCTCATGACCAAAATCCCTTAACGTGAGTTTTCGTTCCACTGAGCGTCAGA
CCCCGTAGAAAAGATCAAAGGATCTTCTTGAGATCCTTTTTTTCTGCGCGTAATCTGCTGCTTGCAAACA
AAAAAACCACCGCTACCAGCGGTGGTTTGTTTGCCGGATCAAGAGCTACCAACTCTTTTTCCGAAGGTAA
CTGGCTTCAGCAGAGCGCAGATACCAAATACTGTTCTTCTAGTGTAGCCGTAGTTAGGCCACCACTTCAA
GAACTCTGTAGCACCGCCTACATACCTCGCTCTGCTAATCCTGTTACCAGTGGCTGCTGCCAGTGGCGAT
AAGTCGTGTCTTACCGGGTTGGACTCAAGACGATAGTTACCGGATAAGGCGCAGCGGTCGGGCTGAACGG
GGGGTTCGTGCACACAGCCCAGCTTGGAGCGAACGACCTACACCGAACTGAGATACCTACAGCGTGAGCT
ATGAGAAAGCGCCACGCTTCCCGAAGGGAGAAAGGCGGACAGGTATCCGGTAAGCGGCAGGGTCGGAACA
GGAGAGCGCACGAGGGAGCTTCCAGGGGGAAACGCCTGGTATCTTTATAGTCCTGTCGGGTTTCGCCACC
TCTGACTTGAGCGTCGATTTTTGTGATGCTCGTCAGGGGGGCGGAGCCTATGGAAAAACGCCAGCAACGC
GGCCTTTTTACGGTTCCTGGCCTTTTGCTGGCCTTTTGCTCACATGTTCTTTCCTGCGTTATCCCCTGAT
TCTGTGGATAACCGTATTACCGCCTTTGAGTGAGCTGATACCGCTCGCCGCAGCCGAACGACCGAGCGCA
GCGAGTCAGTGAGCGAGGAAGCGGAAGAGCGCCCAATACGCAAACCGCCTCTCCCCGCGCGTTGGCCGAT
TCATTAATGCAGCTGGCACGACAGGTTTCCCGACTGGAAAGCGGGCAGTGAGCGCAACGCAATTAATGTG
AGTTAGCTCACTCATTAGGCACCCCAGGCTTTACACTTTATGCTTCCGGCTCGTATGTTGTGTGGAATTG
TGAGCGGATAACAATTTCACACAGGAAACAGCTATGACCATGATTACGCCAAGCTCGAAATTAACCCTCA
CTAAAGGGAACAAAAGCTGGTACCGGGCCCCCCCTCGAGGTCGACGGTATCGATAAGCTTCGGAGAATAT
GGAGCTTCATCGAATCACCGGCAGTAAGCGAAGGAGAATGTGAAGCCAGGGGTGTATAGCCGTCGGCGAA
ATAGCATGCCATTAACCTAGGTACAGAAGTCCAATTGCTTCCGATCTGGTAAAAGATTCACGAGATAGTA
CCTTCTCCGAAGTAGGTAGAGCGAGTACCCGGCGCGTAAGCTCCCTAATTGGCCCATCCGGCATCTGTAG
GGCGTCCAAATATCGTGCCTCTCCTGCTTTGCCCGGTGTATGAAACCGGAAAGGCCGCTCAGGAGCTGGC
CAGCGGCGCAGACCGGGAACACAAGCTGGCAGTCGACCCATCCGGTGCTCTGCACTCGACCTGCTGAGGT
CCCTCAGTCCCTGGTAGGCAGCTTTGCCCCGTCTGTCCGCCCGGTGTGTCGGCGGGGTTGACAAGGTCGT
TGCGTCAGTCCAACATTTGTTGCCATATTTTCCTGCTCTCCCCACCAGCTGCTCTTTTCTTTTCTCTTTC
TTTTCCCATCTTCAGTATATTCATCTTCCCATCCAAGAACCTTTATTTCCCCTAAGTAAGTACTTTGCTA
CATCCATACTCCATCCTTCCCATCCCTTATTCCTTTGAACCTTTCAGTTCGAGCTTTCCCACTTCATCGC
AGCTTGACTAACAGCTACCCCGCTTGAGCAGACATCACCGAATTCACCATGTCTAGACTGGACAAGAGCA
AAGTCATAAACGGCGCTCTGGAATTACTCAATGGAGTCGGTATCGAAGGCCTGACGACAAGGAAACTCGC
TCAAAAGCTGGGAGTTGAGCAGCCTACCCTGTACTGGCACGTGAAGAACAAGCGGGCCCTGCTCGATGCC
CTGCCAATCGAGATGCTGGACAGGCATCATACCCACTTCTGCCCCCTGGAAGGCGAGTCATGGCAAGACT
TTCTGCGGAACAACGCCAAGTCATTCCGCTGTGCTCTCCTCTCACATCGCGACGGGGCTAAAGTGCATCT
CGGCACCCGCCCAACAGAGAAACAGTACGAAACCCTGGAAAATCAGCTCGCGTTCCTGTGTCAGCAAGGC
TTCTCCCTGGAGAACGCACTGTACGCTCTGTCCGCCGTGGGCCACTTTACACTGGGCTGCGTATTGGAGG
AACAGGAGCATCAAGTAGCAAAAGAGGAAAGAGAGACACCTACCACCGATTCTATGCCCCCACTTCTGAG
ACAAGCAATTGAGCTGTTCGACCGGCAGGGAGCCGAACCTGCCTTCCTTTTCGGCCTGGAACTAATCATA
TGTGGCCTGGAGAAACAGCTAAAGTGCGAAAGCGGCGGGCCGGCCGACGCCCTTGACGATTTTGACTTAG
ACATGCTCCCAGCCGATGCCCTTGACGACTTTGACCTTGATATGCTGCCTGCTGACGCTCTTGACGATTT
TGACCTTGACATGCTCCCCGGGTAACTAAGTAAGGATCCACTAGTACAGCAGAAGAATCTCTCTCCGCTG
TTGCTTCAGTGTCTGCCATGCATTAACTTCATCCTACTGTCCTACCCGCAGTACCCATTCACATTTGCGG
CAGATACCAGGTTGTTTTCTATTCCCTCGGTTCTTCAGTTCTTCAGATATTACATTACTCGAGAAATTGG
CGGCGATGCAGGAGTTTGGTTGGTTTTAATTGTTTCAGTCTCCTTGACCTGATTTGTATGACATGCAATG
TTTCGACGGAAGACTATCTCGGTGAATATACGTCATGAATCATGCGGCCGCGCGTATCACGAGGCCCTTT
CGTCTTCACTCGAGTTTACCAC
Features (pLannotate 1.2.2; 25 found; start..end, strand, type, name):
      1..271     +  protein_bind   tetracycline response element: contains seven copies of the tetracycline operator tetO tetracycline repressor TetR
    341..456     +  intron         gpdA intron: gpdA; intron from the Aspergillus nidulans glyceraldehyde-3-phosphate dehydrogenase gene (Punt et al., 1990)
    476..601     +  CDS            LUCI_PHOPY (fragment): Experimental evidence at protein level: Swiss-Prot protein existence level 1. Produces green light with a wavelength of 562 nm. From Photinus pyralis (Common eastern firefly) (Lampyris pyralis).
    675..2213    +  CDS            LUCI_PHOPY (fragment): Experimental evidence at protein level: Swiss-Prot protein existence level 1. Produces green light with a wavelength of 562 nm. From Photinus pyralis (Common eastern firefly) (Lampyris pyralis).
   2307..3650    +  CDS            kivr: BEA2_BEABA - Experimental evidence at protein level: Swiss-Prot protein existence level 1. Ketoisovalerate reductase; part of the gene cluster that mediates the biosynthesis of beauvericin (BEA), a non-ribosomal cyclic hexadepsipeptide that shows antibiotic, antifungal, insecticidal, and cancer cell antiproliferative and antihaptotactic activity (PubMed:18804027, PubMed:19105175, PubMed:27449895). Ketoisovalerate reductase BEA2 catalyzes the NADPH-specific reduction of ketoisovaleric acid to hydroxyisovalerate, a precursor for beauvericin biosynthesis (PubMed:19105175, PubMed:27449895). The no
   3717..13112   +  CDS            ESYN1: ESYN_FUSOX - Also known as ESYN From Fusarium oxysporum (Fusarium vascular wilt).
  13139..13533   +  terminator     trpC terminator (fragment): trpC; transcription terminator from the Aspergillus nidulans trpC gene (Punt et al., 1987)
  14215..15045   +  CDS            pyrG: PYRF_ASPNG - Also known as pyrA. Protein inferred from homology: Swiss-Prot protein existence level 3. From Aspergillus niger.
  15047..15118   +  CDS            pyrG (fragment): PYRF_ASPNG - Also known as pyrA. Protein inferred from homology: Swiss-Prot protein existence level 3. From Aspergillus niger.
  15764..15787   -  misc_feature   MCS (fragment): pBluescript multiple cloning site
  15796..15814   -  promoter       T7 promoter: promoter for bacteriophage T7 RNA polymerase
  15817..15974   +  CDS            lacZα (fragment): LacZα fragment of β-galactosidase; lacZ fragment
  15983..16434   +  rep_origin     f1 ori (sequence partly withheld): f1 bacteriophage origin of replication; arrow indicates direction of (+) strand synthesis
  16460..16564   +  promoter       AmpR promoter: bla
  16565..17425   +  CDS            AmpR: β-lactamase; bla; confers resistance to ampicillin, carbenicillin, and related antibiotics
  17596..18184   +  rep_origin     ori: high-copy-number ColE1/pMB1/pBR322/pUC origin of replication
  18367..18459   +  CDS            lacI (fragment): lac repressor; lacI; The lac repressor binds to the lac operator to inhibit transcription in E. coli. This inhibition can be relieved by adding lactose or isopropyl-β-D-thiogalactopyranoside (IPTG).
  18472..18493   +  protein_bind   CAP binding site: CAP binding activates transcription in the presence of cAMP. E. coli catabolite activator protein
  18508..18538   +  promoter       lac promoter: promoter for the E. coli lac operon
  18542..18564   +  protein_bind   lac operator (fragment): The lac repressor binds to the lac operator to inhibit transcription in E. coli. This inhibition can be relieved by adding lactose or isopropyl-β-D-thiogalactopyranoside (IPTG). lac repressor encoded by lacI
  18607..18625   +  promoter       T3 promoter: promoter for bacteriophage T3 RNA polymerase
  18637..18678   -  misc_feature   MCS (fragment): pBluescript multiple cloning site
  18678..19185   +  promoter       gpdA promoter (fragment): gpdA; promoter from the Aspergillus nidulans glyceraldehyde-3-phosphate dehydrogenase gene (Punt et al., 1990)
  19234..19349   +  intron         gpdA intron: gpdA; intron from the Aspergillus nidulans glyceraldehyde-3-phosphate dehydrogenase gene (Punt et al., 1990)
  19367..20113   +  CDS            rtTA-Advanced: improved tetracycline-controlled transactivator In the Tet-On® system, rtTA-Advanced binds to the Tet-responsive element and stimulates transcription only in the presence of tetracycline or doxycycline.
