[The description below was written by a language model from this plasmid's Addgene catalogue record and pLannotate feature annotations shown in this document.]
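Description:
pTS36.6 is a roughly 20.5 kb fungal expression plasmid built on the pVG2.2 backbone for doxycycline/tetracycline-inducible (Tet-On) polycistronic gene expression in Aspergillus niger. The bacterial portion is pBluescript-like: a high-copy ColE1/pUC origin, an f1 origin, the β-lactamase gene for ampicillin selection in E. coli, and remnants of the lacZα/MCS region with flanking T3 and T7 promoters. For the fungal host, selection relies on the A. niger pyrG gene (orotidine-5'-phosphate decarboxylase), a marker that complements uridine auxotrophy. No fungal replication origin is annotated, and the record does not say how the plasmid is maintained in the host.

The plasmid carries both halves of the Tet-On system. An A. nidulans gpdA promoter fragment with its intron constitutively drives rtTA-Advanced, which in the presence of inducer binds the seven-tetO tetracycline response element located upstream of the payload. That payload is a single open reading frame arrangement, luc-P2A*-ekivR-P2A*-esyn1, followed by the A. nidulans trpC terminator. It encodes firefly luciferase as a reporter, a ketoisovalerate reductase that supplies the hydroxyisovalerate precursor, and the very large (about 9.4 kb) enniatin synthetase ESYN1 of Fusarium oxysporum, a non-ribosomal peptide synthetase. In this version the two P2A linkers are mutated, with the final proline changed to alanine. This change is generally expected to abolish the ribosomal "skipping" that separates 2A-linked proteins. The construct therefore most plausibly serves as a non-cleaving control alongside functional P2A constructs when evaluating polycistronic expression, although the record does not state this role explicitly. The depositor and sequencing-derived records differ by only a few nucleotides and show the same feature set.
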