Addgene plasmid #106264: pTS36.6
Purpose: Expression of luc, ekivR, esyn1, mutated P2A
Depositing lab: Vera Meyer. Depositing organization: Technische Universitaet Berlin. Publication: Polycistronic gene expression in Aspergillus niger. Schuetze T, Meyer V. Microb Cell Fact. 2017 Sep 25;16(1):162. doi: 10.1186/s12934-017-0780-z. PubMed 28946884.
Backbone
  Vector backbone: pVG2.2
  Backbone manufacturer: Meyer et al. 2011 (PMID: 21378046)
  Backbone size w/o insert (bp): 7814
  Vector type: Luciferase, Synthetic Biology
  Selectable markers: pyrG
Growth in bacteria
  Bacterial resistance: Ampicillin, 100 μg/mL
  Growth temperature: 37°C
  Growth strain: DH5alpha
  Growth instructions: Grow for 2 days on agar
  Copy number: High Copy
Gene/Insert
  Gene/Insert name: luc-P2A*-ekivR-P2A*-esyn1
  Mutation: P2A: changed final proline to alanine
  Promoter: Tet-On
  Cloning method: Gibson Cloning
  Sequencing primers: 5′ AAAGTCGAGCTCCCCATC; 3′ GCTGACATCGACACCAAC
Terms and licenses: Academic/Nonprofit Terms; Industry Terms: Not Available to Industry
Depositor comments: Grow for 2 days on agar
How to cite: pTS36.6 was a gift from Vera Meyer (Addgene plasmid # 106264 ; http://n2t.net/addgene:106264 ; RRID:Addgene_106264)
